>Addgene plasmid #238868 | BCL2L1-NanoLuc Fusion Vector | addgene full sequence | sequence record 479839 | Addgene NGS Result
TCAATATTGGCCATTAGCCATATTATTCATTGGTTATATAGCATAAATCAATATTGGCTATTGGCCATTG
CATACGTTGTATCTATATCATAATATGTACATTTATATTGGCTCATGTCCAATATGACCGCCATGTTGGC
ATTGATTATTGACTAGTTATTAATAGTAATCAATTACGGGGTCATTAGTTCATAGCCCATATATGGAGTT
CCGCGTTACATAACTTACGGTAAATGGCCCGCCTGGCTGACCGCCCAACGACCCCCGCCCATTGACGTCA
ATAATGACGTATGTTCCCATAGTAACGCCAATAGGGACTTTCCATTGACGTCAATGGGTGGAGTATTTAC
GGTAAACTGCCCACTTGGCAGTACATCAAGTGTATCATATGCCAAGTCCGCCCCCTATTGACGTCAATGA
CGGTAAATGGCCCGCCTGGCATTATGCCCAGTACATGACCTTACGGGACTTTCCTACTTGGCAGTACATC
TACGTATTAGTCATCGCTATTACCATGGTGATGCGGTTTTGGCAGTACACCAATGGGCGTGGATAGCGGT
TTGACTCACGGGGATTTCCAAGTCTCCACCCCATTGACGTCAATGGGAGTTTGTTTTGGCACCAAAATCA
ACGGGACTTTCCAAAATGTCGTAATAACCCCGCCCCGTTGACGCAAATGGGCGGTAGGCGTGTACGGTGG
GAGGTCTATATAAGCAGAGCTGGTTTAGTGAACCGTCAGATCACTAGAAGCTTTATTGCGGTAGTTTATC
ACAGTTAAATTGCTAACGCAGTCAGTGCTTCTGACACAACAGTCTCGAACTTAAGCTGCAGAAGTTGGTC
GTGAGGCACTGGGCAGGTAAGTATCAAGGTTACAAGACAGGTTTAAGGAGACCAATAGAAACTGGGCTTG
TCGAGACAGAGAAGACTCTTGCGTTTCTGATAGGCACCTATTGGTCTTACTGACATCCACTTTGCCTTTC
TCTCCACAGGTGTCCACTCCCAGTTCAATTACAGCTCTTAAGGCTAGAGTATTAATACGACTCACTATAG
GGCTAGCGATCGCCATGTCTCAGAGCAACCGGGAGCTGGTGGTTGACTTTCTCTCCTACAAGCTTTCCCA
GAAAGGATACAGCTGGAGTCAGTTTAGTGATGTGGAAGAGAACAGGACTGAGGCCCCAGAAGGGACTGAA
TCGGAGATGGAGACCCCCAGTGCCATCAATGGCAACCCATCCTGGCACCTGGCAGACAGCCCCGCGGTGA
ATGGAGCCACTGGCCACAGCAGCAGTTTGGATGCCCGGGAGGTGATCCCCATGGCAGCAGTAAAGCAAGC
GCTGAGGGAGGCAGGCGACGAGTTTGAACTGCGGTACCGGCGGGCATTCAGTGACCTGACATCCCAGCTC
CACATCACCCCAGGGACAGCATATCAGAGCTTTGAACAGGTAGTGAATGAACTCTTCCGGGATGGGGTAA
ACTGGGGTCGCATTGTGGCCTTTTTCTCCTTCGGCGGGGCACTGTGCGTGGAAAGCGTAGACAAGGAGAT
GCAGGTATTGGTGAGTCGGATCGCAGCTTGGATGGCCACTTACCTGAATGACCACCTAGAGCCTTGGATC
CAGGAGAACGGCGGCTGGGATACTTTTGTGGAACTCTATGGGAACAATGCAGCAGCCGAGAGCCGAAAGG
GCCAGGAACGCTTCAACCGCTGGTTCCTGACGGGCATGACTGTGGCCGGCGTGGTTCTGCTGGGCTCACT
CTTCAGTCGGAAAGTTTCTCTCGGCTCGAGCGGCGTCTTCACACTCGAAGATTTCGTTGGGGACTGGCGA
CAGACAGCCGGCTACAACCTGGACCAAGTCCTTGAACAGGGAGGTGTGTCCAGTTTGTTTCAGAATCTCG
GGGTGTCCGTAACTCCGATCCAAAGGATTGTCCTGAGCGGTGAAAATGGGCTGAAGATCGACATCCATGT
CATCATCCCGTATGAAGGTCTGAGCGGCGACCAAATGGGCCAGATCGAAAAAATTTTTAAGGTGGTGTAC
CCTGTGGATGATCATCACTTTAAGGTGATCCTGCACTATGGCACACTGGTAATCGACGGGGTTACGCCGA
ACATGATCGACTATTTCGGACGGCCGTATGAAGGCATCGCCGTGTTCGACGGCAAAAAGATCACTGTAAC
AGGGACCCTGTGGAACGGCAACAAAATTATCGACGAGCGCCTGATCAACCCCGACGGCTCCCTGCTGTTC
CGAGTAACCATCAACGGAGTGACCGGCTGGCGGCTGTGCGAACGCATTCTGGCGTAAGGCCGCGACTCTA
GAGTCGACCTGCAGGCATGCAAGCTGATCCGGCTGCTAACAAAGCCCGAAAGGAAGCTGAGTTGGCTGCT
GCCACCGCTGAGCAATAACTAGCATAACCCCTTGGGGCGGCCGCTTCGAGCAGACATGATAAGATACATT
GATGAGTTTGGACAAACCACAACTAGAATGCAGTGAAAAAAATGCTTTATTTGTGAAATTTGTGATGCTA
TTGCTTTATTTGTAACCATTATAAGCTGCAATAAACAAGTTAACAACAACAATTGCATTCATTTTATGTT
TCAGGTTCAGGGGGAGATGTGGGAGGTTTTTTTAAGCAAGTAAAACCTCTACAAATGTGGTAAAATCGAA
TTTTAACAAAATATTAACGCTTACAATTTCCTGATGCGGTATTTTCTCCTTACGCATCTGTGCGGTATTT
CACACCGCATACGCGGATCTGCGCAGCACCATGGCCTGAAATAACCTCTGAAAGAGGAACTTGGTTAGGT
ACCTTCTGAGGCGGAAAGAACCAGCTGTGGAATGTGTGTCAGTTAGGGTGTGGAAAGTCCCCAGGCTCCC
CAGCAGGCAGAAGTATGCAAAGCATGCATCTCAATTAGTCAGCAACCAGGTGTGGAAAGTCCCCAGGCTC
CCCAGCAGGCAGAAGTATGCAAAGCATGCATCTCAATTAGTCAGCAACCATAGTCCCGCCCCTAACTCCG
CCCATCCCGCCCCTAACTCCGCCCAGTTCCGCCCATTCTCCGCCCCATGGCTGACTAATTTTTTTTATTT
ATGCAGAGGCCGAGGCCGCCTCGGCCTCTGAGCTATTCCAGAAGTAGTGAGGAGGCTTTTTTGGAGGCCT
AGGCTTTTGCAAAAAGCTTAATTAACTGTTGACAATTAATCATCGGCATAGTATATCGGCATAGTATAAT
ACGACAAGGTGAGGAACTAAACCCAGGAGGCAGATCATGATTGAACAAGATGGATTGCACGCAGGTTCTC
CGGCCGCTTGGGTGGAGAGGCTATTCGGCTATGACTGGGCACAACAGACAATCGGCTGCTCTGATGCCGC
CGTGTTCCGGCTGTCAGCGCAGGGGCGCCCGGTTCTTTTTGTCAAGACCGACCTGTCCGGTGCCCTGAAT
GAACTGCAGGACGAGGCAGCGCGGCTATCGTGGCTGGCCACGACGGGCGTTCCTTGCGCAGCTGTGCTCG
ACGTTGTCACTGAAGCGGGAAGGGACTGGCTGCTATTGGGCGAAGTGCCGGGGCAGGATCTCCTGTCATC
TCACCTTGCTCCTGCCGAGAAAGTATCCATCATGGCTGATGCAATGCGGCGGCTGCATACGCTTGATCCG
GCTACCTGCCCATTCGACCACCAAGCGAAACATCGCATCGAGCGAGCACGTACTCGGATGGAAGCCGGTC
TTGTCGATCAGGATGATCTGGACGAAGAGCATCAGGGGCTCGCGCCAGCCGAACTGTTCGCCAGGCTCAA
GGCGCGCATGCCCGACGGCGAGGATCTCGTCGTGACCCATGGCGATGCCTGCTTGCCGAATATCATGGTG
GAAAATGGCCGCTTTTCTGGATTCATCGACTGTGGCCGGCTGGGTGTGGCGGACCGCTATCAGGACATAG
CGTTGGCTACCCGTGATATTGCTGAAGAGCTTGGCGGCGAATGGGCTGACCGCTTCCTCGTGCTTTACGG
TATCGCCGCTCCCGATTCGCAGCGCATCGCCTTCTATCGCCTTCTTGACGAGTTCTTCTGAGCGGGACTC
TGGGGTTCGAAATGACCGACCAAGCGACGCCCAACCTGCCATCACGATGGCCGCAATAAAATATCTTTAT
TTTCATTACATCTGTGTGTTGGTTTTTTGTGTGAATCGATAGCGATAAGGATCCGCTCATGCGATGATAA
GCTGTCAAACATGAGAATTACAACTTATATCGTATGGGGCTGACTTCAGGTGCTACATTTGAAGAGATAA
ATTGCACTGAAATCTAGAAATATTTTATCTGATTAATAAGATGATCTTCTTGAGATCGTTTTGGTCTGCG
CGTAATCTCTTGCTCTGAAAACGAAAAAACCGCCTTGCAGGGCGGTTTTTCGAAGGTTCTCTGAGCTACC
AACTCTTTGAACCGAGGTAACTGGCTTGGAGGAGCGCAGTCACCAAAACTTGTCCTTTCAGTTTAGCCTT
AACCGGCGCATGACTTCAAGACTAACTCCTCTAAATCAATTACCAGTGGCTGCTGCCAGTGGTGCTTTTG
CATGTCTTTCCGGGTTGGACTCAAGACGATAGTTACCGGATAAGGCGCAGCGGTCGGACTGAACGGGGGG
TTCGTGCATACAGTCCAGCTTGGAGCGAACTGCCTACCCGGAACTGAGTGTCAGGCGTGGAATGAGACAA
ACGCGGCCATAACAGCGGAATGACACCGGTAAACCGAAAGGCAGGAACAGGAGAGCGCACGAGGGAGCCG
CCAGGGGGAAACGCCTGGTATCTTTATAGTCCTGTCGGGTTTCGCCACCACTGATTTGAGCGTCAGATTT
CGTGATGCTTGTCAGGGGGGCGGAGCCTATGGAAAAACGGCTTTGCCGCGGCCCTCTCACTTCCCTGTTA
AGTATCTTCCTGGCATCTTCCAGGAAATCTCCGCCCCGTTCGTAAGCCATTTCCGCTCGCCGCAGTCGAA
CGACCGAGCGTAGCGAGTCAGTGAGCGAGGAAGCGGAATATATCCTGTATCACATATTCTGCTGACGCAC
CGGTGCAGCCTTTTTTCTCCTGCCACATGAAGCACTTCACTGACACCCTCATCAGTGCCAACATAGTAAG
CCAGTATACACTCCGCTAGCGCTGATGTCCGGCGGTGCTTTTGCCGTTACGCACCACCCCGTCATGAGAT
TACGCGTTTTAGCGGTGCGTACAATTAAGGGATTATGGTAAATCCACTTACTGTCTGCCCTCGTAGCCAT
CGAGATAAACCGCAGTACTCCGGCCACGATGCGTCCGGCGTAGAGGATCGAGATCT
Features (pLannotate 1.2.2; 23 found; start..end, strand, type, name):
    140..517     +  enhancer       CMV enhancer: human cytomegalovirus immediate early enhancer
    519..718     +  promoter       CMV promoter: human cytomegalovirus (CMV) immediate early promoter
    857..989     +  intron         chimeric intron: chimera between introns from human β-globin and immunoglobulin heavy chain genes
   1033..1051    +  promoter       T7 promoter: promoter for bacteriophage T7 RNA polymerase
   1065..1763    +  CDS            BCL2L1: B2CL1_HUMAN - Also known as BCL2L, BCLX. Experimental evidence at protein level: Swiss-Prot protein existence level 1. Isoform Bcl-X(S) promotes apoptosis. From Homo sapiens (Human).
   1785..2297    +  CDS            Nluc: NanoLuc® luciferase human codon-optimized
   2306..2335    +  misc_feature   MCS (fragment): pUC18/19 multiple cloning site
   2342..2391    +  CDS            SET1 (fragment): solubility-enhancement tag derived from T7 phage gene 10B
   2399..2418    +  terminator     T7 terminator (fragment): transcription terminator for bacteriophage T7 RNA polymerase
   2440..2561    -  polyA_signal   SV40 poly(A) signal: SV40 polyadenylation signal
   2584..2652    -  CDS            large T antigen (fragment): large T antigen from SV40 (simian virus 40)
   2657..2689    +  rep_origin     M13 ori (fragment): M13 bacteriophage origin of replication; arrow indicates direction of (+) strand synthesis
   2690..2741    -  misc_feature   bom (fragment): basis of mobility region from pBR322
   2806..3163    +  promoter       SV40 promoter: SV40 enhancer and early promoter
   3178..3225    +  promoter       EM7 promoter: synthetic bacterial promoter&nbsp
   3257..4048    +  CDS            neo: KKA2_KLEPN - Also known as kan, nptII. Experimental evidence at protein level: Swiss-Prot protein existence level 1. Resistance to kanamycin, neomycin, paromomycin, ribostamycin, butirosin and gentamicin B. From Klebsiella pneumoniae.
   4115..4163    +  polyA_signal   poly(A) signal: synthetic polyadenylation signal
   4192..4208    -  promoter       tet promoter (fragment): E. coli promoter for tetracycline efflux protein gene
   4320..4865    +  rep_origin     p15A ori: Plasmids containing the medium-copy-number p15A origin of replication can be propagated in E. coli cells that contain a second plasmid with the ColE1 origin.
   4953..5008    +  rep_origin     RSF ori (fragment): Plasmids containing the RSF 1030 origin of replication can be propagated in E. coli cells that contain additional plasmids with compatible origins.
   5107..5133    -  misc_feature   bom (fragment): basis of mobility region from pBR322
   5127..5174    -  mobile_element IS1 (fragment): prokaryotic transposable element IS1
   5182..5253    +  misc_feature   cer region (fragment): ColE1-derived recombination site that helps to maintain plasmids as monomers
