[The description below was written by a language model from this plasmid's Addgene catalogue record and pLannotate feature annotations shown in this document.]
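Description:
BCL2L1-NanoLuc Fusion Vector is a 5.3 kb mammalian expression plasmid built on the pFC32K-low Nluc CMV-Hygro Flexi Vector backbone, which is designed to append a C-terminal NanoLuc luciferase to a cloned open reading frame. It is maintained in E. coli at low copy from a p15A origin of replication and selected with kanamycin. The resistance gene is neo (nptII), placed behind tandem SV40 early and EM7 promoters and followed by a synthetic poly(A) signal. This arrangement allows the same gene to be expressed in bacteria and in mammalian cells, where neo typically confers G418 resistance. Although the backbone name includes "Hygro", the feature table annotates no hygromycin resistance gene. Several short fragment hits (M13 ori, bom, IS1, cer, RSF ori, tet promoter, SET1, large T antigen) appear to be partial matches within backbone sequence rather than functional modules.

The payload is the human BCL2L1 coding sequence, which encodes the Bcl-X family apoptosis regulator. The record does not state which isoform is present. The gene sits directly upstream of human codon-optimized Nluc, giving a BCL2L1-NanoLuc fusion protein. Transcription is driven by the CMV immediate early enhancer and promoter, followed by a chimeric β-globin/immunoglobulin intron that generally improves mRNA processing and expression, and an SV40 poly(A) signal lies downstream of the cassette. A T7 promoter just upstream of the open reading frame could also support T7 polymerase-driven transcription in vitro.

The stated purpose is to express the BCL2L1-NanoLuc fusion in mammalian cells. Luciferase-tagged proteins of this kind are commonly used as bright luminescent reporters or energy-transfer donors in protein interaction and ligand-binding assays, but the record does not specify a particular assay.
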