Addgene plasmid #238868: BCL2L1-NanoLuc Fusion Vector
Purpose: Express BCL2L1-NanoLuc Fusion Protein in Mammalian Cells under a CMV promoter
Depositing lab: Promega Corporation.
Backbone
  Vector backbone: pFC32K-low Nluc CMV-Hygro Flexi(R) Vector
  Vector type: Mammalian Expression
Growth in bacteria
  Bacterial resistance: Kanamycin, 50 μg/mL
  Growth temperature: 37°C
  Growth strain: DH5alpha
  Copy number: Low Copy
Gene/Insert
  Gene/Insert name: BCL2L1
  Species: H. sapiens (human)
  Entrez Gene: BCL2L1 (a.k.a. BCL-XL/S, BCL2L, BCLX, Bcl-X, PPP1R52)
  Promoter: CMV
  Tag / fusion protein: NanoLuc (R) (C terminal on backbone)
  Cloning method: Other
Terms and licenses: Academic/Nonprofit Terms; Industry Terms
How to cite: BCL2L1-NanoLuc Fusion Vector was a gift from Promega Corporation (Addgene plasmid # 238868 ; http://n2t.net/addgene:238868 ; RRID:Addgene_238868)
